Addgene plasmid #124150: pBABE (hygro) hYAP 1-1delta
Purpose: Protein expression for funtional studies of cell growth promotion
Depositing lab: Megan Finch-Edmondson & Marius Sudol. Depositing organization: National University of Singapore. Publication: Identification, basic characterization and evolutionary analysis of differentially spliced mRNA isoforms of human YAP1 gene. Gaffney CJ, Oka T, Mazack V, Hilman D, Gat U, Muramatsu T, Inazawa J, Golden A, Carey DJ, Farooq A, Tromp G, Sudol M. Gene. 2012 Nov 10;509(2):215-22. doi: 10.1016/j.gene.2012.08.025. Epub 2012 Aug 24. PubMed 22939869.
Backbone
  Vector backbone: pBABE (hygro)
  Vector type: Unspecified
Growth in bacteria
  Bacterial resistance: Ampicillin, 100 μg/mL
  Growth temperature: 37°C
  Growth strain: DH5alpha
  Copy number: High Copy
Gene/Insert
  Gene/Insert name: YAP1
  Species: H. sapiens (human)
  Mutation: None (Wild Type)
  GenBank ID: NP_001269028
  Entrez Gene: YAP1 (a.k.a. COB1, YAP, YAP-1, YAP2, YAP65, YKI)
  Cloning method: Restriction Enzyme; 5′ cloning site EcoRI (unknown if destroyed); 3′ cloning site SalI (unknown if destroyed)
Terms and licenses: Academic/Nonprofit Terms; Industry Terms: Not Available to Industry
Depositor comments: Insert size is approximately 1470.
How to cite: pBABE (hygro) hYAP 1-1delta was a gift from Megan Finch-Edmondson & Marius Sudol (Addgene plasmid # 124150 ; http://n2t.net/addgene:124150 ; RRID:Addgene_124150)
