[The description below was written by a language model from this plasmid's Addgene catalogue record and pLannotate feature annotations shown in this document.]
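Description:
pBABE (hygro) hYAP 1-1delta is a plasmid built on the pBABE (hygro) backbone. The catalogue leaves the vector type unspecified, but the annotated features are those of a Moloney murine leukemia virus-derived gammaretroviral transfer vector. In bacteria it is maintained through a high-copy ColE1/pUC-type origin and selected with ampicillin via the β-lactamase gene and its native promoter. A very short f1 origin fragment is also annotated and is probably only a sequence remnant.

The retroviral portion consists of an MMLV long terminal repeat followed by a packaging signal (annotated as an MESV Ψ fragment) and a truncated gag sequence lacking its start codon. This extended packaging region helps encapsidate the vector RNA without producing Gag protein. Downstream sits the insert, human YAP1, cloned between EcoRI and SalI sites and described as wild type. The name designates the 1-1delta splice isoform, and the depositor gives an insert size of roughly 1.47 kb. No dedicated internal promoter is annotated upstream of YAP1, so its transcription presumably comes from the 5′ LTR, as is usual for this vector family. An SV40 early promoter then drives hph, the hygromycin phosphotransferase gene, allowing hygromycin selection of transduced mammalian cells. A second MMLV LTR closes the proviral unit; an adjacent fragment is labelled as a ΔU3 LTR, although a full LTR is annotated next to it. The ori feature lies between hph and this LTR in the table.

The stated purpose is protein expression for functional studies of cell growth promotion. This fits with stable introduction of a single YAP1 isoform into mammalian cells, for example to compare the activities of differentially spliced YAP1 variants.
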