Features (pLannotate 1.2.2; 12 found; start..end, strand, type, name):
      1..417     +  CDS            gag (truncated): truncated Moloney murine leukemia virus (MMLV) gag gene lacking the start codon
    452..1861    +  CDS            YAP1 (fragment): YAP1_HUMAN - Also known as YAP65. Experimental evidence at protein level: Swiss-Prot protein existence level 1. [Isoform 3]: Activates the C-terminal fragment (CTF) of ERBB4 (isoform 3). From Homo sapiens (Human).
   1920..2130    +  promoter       SV40 promoter: SV40 early promoter
   2212..3234    +  CDS            hph: KHYB_ECOLX - Experimental evidence at protein level: Swiss-Prot protein existence level 1. The aminoglycoside phosphotransferases achieve inactivation of their antibiotic substrates by phosphorylation. Only phosphorylates hygromycin and closely related compounds such as demethyl analogs and destomycin. From Escherichia coli.
   3265..3287    +  rep_origin     f1 ori (fragment): f1 bacteriophage origin of replication; arrow indicates direction of (+) strand synthesis
   3284..3853    +  rep_origin     ori: high-copy-number ColE1/pMB1/pBR322/pUC origin of replication
   3913..4034    +  LTR            3' LTR (ΔU3) (fragment): self-inactivating 3' long terminal repeat (LTR) from Moloney murine leukemia virus
   4035..4504    +  LTR            LTR: long terminal repeat from Moloney murine leukemia virus
   4619..5479    -  CDS            AmpR: β-lactamase; bla; confers resistance to ampicillin, carbenicillin, and related antibiotics
   5480..5584    -  promoter       AmpR promoter: bla
   5615..6084    +  LTR            LTR: long terminal repeat from Moloney murine leukemia virus
   6208..6482    +  misc_feature   MESV Ψ (fragment): packaging signal of murine embryonic stem cell virus
>Addgene plasmid #124150 | pBABE (hygro) hYAP 1-1delta | addgene full sequence | sequence record 240684 | Addgene NGS Result
GGCCAGACTGTTACCACTCCCTTAAGTTTGACCTTAGGTCACTGGAAAGATGTCGAGCGGATCGCTCACA
ACCAGTCGGTAGATGTCAAGAAGAGACGTTGGGTTACCTTCTGCTCTGCAGAATGGCCAACCTTTAACGT
CGGATGGCCGCGAGACGGCACCTTTAACCGAGACCTCATCACCCAGGTTAAGATCAAGGTCTTTTCACCT
GGCCCGCATGGACACCCAGACCAGGTCCCCTACATCGTGACCTGGGAAGCCTTGGCTTTTGACCCCCCTC
CCTGGGTCAAGCCCTTTGTACACCCTAAGCCTCCGCCTCCTCTTCCTCCATCCGCCCCGTCTCTCCCCCT
TGAACCTCCTCGTTCGACCCCGCCTCGATCCTCCCTTTATCCAGCCCTCACTCCTTCTCTAGGCGCCGGC
CGGATCCCAGTGTGGTGGTACGTAGGAATTCATGGATCCCGGGCAGCAGCCGCCGCCTCAACCGGCCCCC
CAGGGCCAAGGGCAGCCGCCTTCGCAGCCCCCGCAGGGGCAGGGCCCGCCGTCCGGACCCGGGCAACCGG
CACCCGCGGCGACCCAGGCGGCGCCGCAGGCACCCCCCGCCGGGCATCAGATCGTGCACGTCCGCGGGGA
CTCGGAGACCGACCTGGAGGCGCTCTTCAACGCCGTCATGAACCCCAAGACGGCCAACGTGCCCCAGACC
GTGCCCATGAGGCTCCGGAAGCTGCCCGACTCCTTCTTCAAGCCGCCGGAGCCCAAATCCCACTCCCGAC
AGGCCAGTACTGATGCAGGCACTGCAGGAGCCCTGACTCCACAGCATGTTCGAGCTCATTCCTCTCCAGC
TTCTCTGCAGTTGGGAGCTGTTTCTCCTGGGACACTGACCCCCACTGGAGTAGTCTCTGGCCCAGCAGCT
ACACCCACAGCTCAGCATCTTCGACAGTCTTCTTTTGAGATACCTGATGATGTACCTCTGCCAGCAGGTT
GGGAGATGGCAAAGACATCTTCTGGTCAGAGATACTTCTTAAATCACATCGATCAGACAACAACATGGCA
GGACCCCAGGAAGGCCATGCTGTCCCAGATGAACGTCACAGCCCCCACCAGTCCACCAGTGCAGCAGAAT
ATGATGAACTCGGCTTCAGCCATGAACCAGAGAATCAGTCAGAGTGCTCCAGTGAAACAGCCACCACCCC
TGGCTCCCCAGAGCCCACAGGGAGGCGTCATGGGTGGCAGCAACTCCAACCAGCAGCAACAGATGCGACT
GCAGCAACTGCAGATGGAGAAGGAGAGGCTGCGGCTGAAACAGCAAGAACTGCTTCGGCAGGTGAGGCCA
CAGGCAATGCGGAATATCAATCCCAGCACAGCAAATTCTCCAAAATGTCAGGAGTTAGCCCTGCGTAGCC
AGTTACCAACACTGGAGCAGGATGGTGGGACTCAAAATCCAGTGTCTTCTCCCGGGATGTCTCAGGAATT
GAGAACAATGACGACCAATAGCTCAGATCCTTTCCTTAACAGTGGCACCTATCACTCTCGAGATGAGAGT
ACAGACAGTGGACTAAGCATGAGCAGCTACAGTGTCCCTCGAACCCCAGATGACTTCCTGAACAGTGTGG
ATGAGATGGATACAGGTGATACTATCAACCAAAGCACCCTGCCCTCACAGCAGAACCGTTTCCCAGACTA
CCTTGAAGCCATTCCTGGGACAAATGTGGACCTTGGAACACTGGAAGGAGATGGAATGAACATAGAAGGA
GAGGAGCTGATGCCAAGTCTGCAGGAAGCTTTGAGTTCTGACATCCTTAATGACATGGAGTCTGTTTTGG
CTGCCACCAAGCTAGATAAAGAAAGCTTTCTTACATGGTTATAGGTCGACCCTGTGGAATGTGTGTCAGT
TAGGGTGTGGAAAGTCCCCAGGCTCCCCAGCAGGCAGAAGTATGCAAAGCATGCATCTCAATTAGTCAGC
AACCATAGTCCCGCCCCTAACTCCGCCCATCCCGCCCCTAACTCCGCCCAGTTCCGCCCATTCTCCGCCC
CATGGCTGACTAATTTTTTTTATTTATGCAGAGGCCGAGGCCGCCTCGGCCTCTGAGCTATTCCAGAAGT
AGTGAGGAGGCTTTTTTGGAGGCCTAGGCTTTTGCAAAAAGCTTGCCAGCTGGGGCGCCCTCTGGTAAGG
TTGGGAAGCCCTGCAGATCTGATCCCGGGGGGCAATGAGATATGAAAAAGCCTGAACTCACCGCGACGTC
TGTCGAGAAGTTTCTGATCGAAAAGTTCGACAGCGTCTCCGACCTGATGCAGCTCTCGGAGGGCGAAGAA
TCTCGTGCTTTCAGCTTCGATGTAGGAGGGCGTGGATATGTCCTGCGGGTAAATAGCTGCGCCGATGGTT
TCTACAAAGATCGTTATGTTTATCGGCACTTTGCATCGGCCGCGCTCCCGATTCCGGAAGTGCTTGACAT
TGGGGAATTTAGCGAGAGCCTGACCTATTGCATCTCCCGCCGTGCACAGGGTGTCACGTTGCAAGACCTG
CCTGAAACCGAACTGCCCGCTGTTCTGCAGCCGGTCGCGGAGGCCATGGATGCGATCGCTGCGGCCGATC
TTAGCCAGACGAGCGGGTTCGGCCCATTCGGACCGCAAGGAATCGGTCAATACACTACATGGCGTGATTT
CATATGCGCGATTGCTGATCCCCATGTGTATCACTGGCAAACTGTGATGGACGACACCGTCAGTGCGTCC
GTCGCGCAGGCTCTCGATGAGCTGATGCTTTGGGCCGAGGACTGCCCCGAAGTCCGGCACCTCGTGCACG
CGGATTTCGGCTCCAACAATGTCCTGACGGACAATGGCCGCATAACAGCGGTCATTGACTGGAGCGAGGC
GATGTTCGGGGATTCCCAATACGAGGTCGCCAACATCTTCTTCTGGAGGCCGTGGTTGGCTTGTATGGAG
CAGCAGACGCGCTACTTCGAGCGGAGGCATCCGGAGCTTGCAGGATCGCCGCGGCTCCGGGCGTATATGC
TCCGCATTGGTCTTGACCAACTCTATCAGAGCTTGGTTGACGGCAATTTCGATGATGCAGCTTGGGCGCA
GGGTCGATGCGACGCAATCGTCCGATCCGGAGCCGGGACTGTCGGGCGTACACAAATCGCCCGCAGAAGC
GCGGCCGTCTGGACCGATGGCTGTGTAGAAGTACTCGCCGATAGTGGAAACCGACGCCCCAGCACTCGTC
CGAGGGCAAAGGAATAGAGTAGATGCCGACCGGGATCTATCGATGCGGCGGGTGTGGTGGTTACGCGTAA
TCTGCTGCTTGCAAACAAAAAAACCACCGCTACCAGCGGTGGTTTGTTTGCCGGATCAAGAGCTACCAAC
TCTTTTTCCGAAGGTAACTGGCTTCAGCAGAGCGCAGATACCAAATACTGTTCTTCTAGTGTAGCCGTAG
TTAGGCCACCACTTCAAGAACTCTGTAGCACCGCCTACATACCTCGCTCTGCTAATCCTGTTACCAGTGG
CTGCTGCCAGTGGCGATAAGTCGTGTCTTACCGGGTTGGACTCAAGACGATAGTTACCGGATAAGGCGCA
GCGGTCGGGCTGAACGGGGGGTTCGTGCACACAGCCCAGCTTGGAGCGAACGACCTACACCGAACTGAGA
TACCTACAGCGTGAGCTATGAGAAAGCGCCACGCTTCCCGAAGGGAGAAAGGCGGACAGGTATCCGGTAA
GCGGCAGGGTCGGAACAGGAGAGCGCACGAGGGAGCTTCCAGGGGGAAACGCCTGGTATCTTTATAGTCC
TGTCGGGTTTCGCCACCTCTGACTTGAGCGTCGATTTTTGTGATGCTCGTCAGGGGGGCGGAGCCTATGG
AAAAACGCCAGCAACGCATCGATAAAATAAAAGATTTTATTTAGTCTCCAGAAAAAGGGGGGAATGAAAG
ACCCCACCTGTAGGTTTGGCAAGCTAGCTTAAGTAACGCCATTTTGCAAGGCATGGAAAAATACATAACT
GAGAATAGAGAAGTTCAGATCAAGGTCAGGAACAGATGGAACAGCTGAATATGGGCCAAACAGGATATCT
GTGGTAAGCAGTTCCTGCCCCGGCTCAGGGCCAAGAACAGATGGAACAGCTGAATATGGGCCAAACAGGA
TATCTGTGGTAAGCAGTTCCTGCCCCGGCTCAGGGCCAAGAACAGATGGTCCCCAGATGCGGTCCAGCCC
TCAGCAGTTTCTAGAGAACCATCAGATGTTTCCAGGGTGCCCCAAGGACCTGAAATGACCCTGTGCCTTA
TTTGAACTAACCAATCAGTTCGCTTCTCGCTTCTGTTCGCGCGCTTCTGCTCCCCGAGCTCAATAAAAGA
GCCCACAACCCCTCACTCGGGGCGCCAGTCCTCCGATTGACTGAGTCGCCCGGGTACCCGTGTATCCAAT
AAACCCTCTTGCAGTTGCATCCGACTTGTGGTCTCGCTGTTCCTTGGGAGGGTCTCCTCTGAGTGATTGA
CTACCCGTCAGCGGGGGTCTTTCACATGCAGCATGTATCAAAATTAATTTGGTTTTTTTTCTTAAGTATT
TACATTAAATGGCCATAGTGCGGCCGCAAATCAATCTAAAGTATATATGAGTAAACTTGGTCTGACAGTT
ACCAATGCTTAATCAGTGAGGCACCTATCTCAGCGATCTGTCTATTTCGTTCATCCATAGTTGCCTGACT
CCCCGTCGTGTAGATAACTACGATACGGGAGGGCTTACCATCTGGCCCCAGTGCTGCAATGATACCGCGA
GACCCACGCTCACCGGCTCCAGATTTATCAGCAATAAACCAGCCAGCCGGAAGGGCCGAGCGCAGAAGTG
GTCCTGCAACTTTATCCGCCTCCATCCAGTCTATTAATTGTTGCCGGGAAGCTAGAGTAAGTAGTTCGCC
AGTTAATAGTTTGCGCAACGTTGTTGCCATTGCTACAGGCATCGTGGTGTCACGCTCGTCGTTTGGTATG
GCTTCATTCAGCTCCGGTTCCCAACGATCAAGGCGAGTTACATGATCCCCCATGTTGTGCAAAAAAGCGG
TTAGCTCCTTCGGTCCTCCGATCGTTGTCAGAAGTAAGTTGGCCGCAGTGTTATCACTCATGGTTATGGC
AGCACTGCATAATTCTCTTACTGTCATGCCATCCGTAAGATGCTTTTCTGTGACTGGTGAGTACTCAACC
AAGTCATTCTGAGAATAGTGTATGCGGCGACCGAGTTGCTCTTGCCCGGCGTCAATACGGGATAATACCG
CGCCACATAGCAGAACTTTAAAAGTGCTCATCATTGGAAAACGTTCTTCGGGGCGAAAACTCTCAAGGAT
CTTACCGCTGTTGAGATCCAGTTCGATGTAACCCACTCGTGCACCCAACTGATCTTCAGCATCTTTTACT
TTCACCAGCGTTTCTGGGTGAGCAAAAACAGGAAGGCAAAATGCCGCAAAAAAGGGAATAAGGGCGACAC
GGAAATGTTGAATACTCATACTCTTCCTTTTTCAATATTATTGAAGCATTTATCAGGGTTATTGTCTCAT
GAGCGGATACATATTTGAATGTATTTAGAAAAATAAACAAATAGGGGTTCCGCGCACATTTCCCCGAAAA
GTGCCACCTGCAGCCTGAATATGGGCCAAACAGGATATCTGTGGTAAGCAGTTCCTGCCCCGGCTCAGGG
CCAAGAACAGATGGAACAGCTGAATATGGGCCAAACAGGATATCTGTGGTAAGCAGTTCCTGCCCCGGCT
CAGGGCCAAGAACAGATGGTCCCCAGATGCGGTCCAGCCCTCAGCAGTTTCTAGAGAACCATCAGATGTT
TCCAGGGTGCCCCAAGGACCTGAAATGACCCTGTGCCTTATTTGAACTAACCAATCAGTTCGCTTCTCGC
TTCTGTTCGCGCGCTTCTGCTCCCCGAGCTCAATAAAAGAGCCCACAACCCCTCACTCGGGGCGCCAGTC
CTCCGATTGACTGAGTCGCCCGGGTACCCGTGTATCCAATAAACCCTCTTGCAGTTGCATCCGACTTGTG
GTCTCGCTGTTCCTTGGGAGGGTCTCCTCTGAGTGATTGACTACCCGTCAGCGGGGGTCTTTCATTTGGG
GGCTCGTCCGGGATCGGGAGACCCCTGCCCAGGGACCACCGACCCACCACCGGGAGGCAAGCTGGCCAGC
AACTTATCTGTGTCTGTCCGATTGTCTAGTGTCTATGACTGATTTTATGCGCCTGCGTCGGTACTAGTTA
GCTAACTAGCTCTGTATCTGGCGGACCCGTGGTGGAACTGACGAGTTCTGAACACCCGGCCGCAACCCTG
GGAGACGTCCCAGGGACTTTGGGGGCCGTTTTTGTGGCCCGACCTGAGGAAGGGAGTCGATGTGGAATCC
GACCCCGTCAGGATATGTGGTTCTGGTAGGAGACGAGAACCTAAAACAGTTCCCGCCTCCGTCTGAATTT
TTGCTTTCGGTTTGGAACCGAAGCCGCGCGTCTTGTCTGCTGCAGCGCTGCAGCATCGTTCTGTGTTGTC
TCTGTCTGACTGTGTTTCTGTATTTGTCTGAAAATTAG
